>Addgene plasmid #109526 | actc1b-mKate2-RhoAa-DN | depositor full sequence | sequence record 206463 | Full Sequence
CCACCTAAATTGTAAGCGTTAATATTTTGTTAAAATTCGCGTTAAATTTTTGTTAAATCAGCTCATTTTT
TAACCAATAGGCCGAAATCGGCAAAATCCCTTATAAATCAAAAGAATAGACCGAGATAGGGT
[37 nt withheld, positions 133-169]
AAAGAACGTGGACTCCAACGTCAAAGG
[32 nt withheld, positions 197-228]
GCTGGCTAAGAACTCATCAGCCTCCCCGGTCCATCTACCCACGTACCAATGCACCAATTGGCCACAATGA
CGGCTACTACATGGTGCCATTCCTTCCTCTTTATAGGAATGGAGACTACCTCCTGTCCAACAAGGCTCTT
GGATACGAGTACGCCTACCTGTTGGACCCAGGTCATTGCACAACACCAGAAATGCCCTCTGATCTGCAAA
AGACGTGAATATCTGTTCAGACACCCATATCCACTCTGTTCCACACAGGTCAGAGGTTTGTCCAGGAGTT
CTTGACAGAGGTGTAAAAAGTACTCAAAAATTTTACTCAAGTGAAAGTACAAGTACTTAGGGAAAATTTT
ACTCAATTAAAAGTAAAAGTATCTGGCTAGAATCTTACTTGAGTAAAAGTAAAAAAGTACTCCATTAAAA
TTGTACTTGAGTATTAAGGAAGTAAAAGTAAAAGCAAGAAAGAAAACTAGAGATTCTTGTTTAAGCTTTT
AATCTCAAAAAACATTAAATGAAATGCATACAAGGTTTTATCCTGCTTTAGAACTGTTTGTATTTAATTA
TCAAACTATAAGACAGACAATCTAATGCCAGTACACGCTACTCAAAGTTGTAAAACCTCAGATTTAACTT
CAGTAGAAGCTGATTCTCAAAATTGTTAGTGTCAAGCCTAGCTCTTTTGGGGCTGAAAAGCAATCCTGCA
GTGCTGAAAAGCCTCTCACAGGCAGCCGATGCGGGAAGAGGTGTATTAGTCTTGATAGAGAGGCTGCAAA
TAGCAGGAAACGTGAGCAGAGACTCCCTGGTGTCTGAAACACAGGCCAGATGGGCCCTCGAGCAGGAAAC
AGCTATGACCATGATTACGCCAAGCTATCAACTTTGTATAGAAAAGTTGGCACGCGCAGATTCCGTGTGG
GCCTGGTAATATCTTACCATTTTAAGCTATTTTAAGATTAGGGAAAAAAATTAAATAAAACTACTTTAAA
ATTACTTTCCTTAAAAAGCAACATATTTATTTAGTTTTTGTTTAACTGGCTCAAGATTGTAATATTTTAC
TTTTACATGTTTTTTTTAAGTACCTAAATGTGTTCAAAAGTAAAGTATGTTATTGTTTTTTTTTTTTTAA
TGTTAGCTAAGCTTTAAATTGTAATATATTACTTTTAAAAGTGACTTTTTAAAAATGTAAATAAAAAAGT
AACTATAAATGTGTAATGCATGTTATTTCTGTGGGTTTTTTAATTTTCATCTCAACTGGGCTTACAATTT
TAACATAATAAAAATCAAATCAAATCAAATCAGGCCCTTATTTGTCACATACACTCTTGTATACTGAAAT
AAACTAAATGTTGAGAAAAATTTAAATACACCAAAATAACGCATACCTTTTTTGTAATTACCTAAGTAAA
ACATTTAGTTCCTTTTTTAAGTGACTCAAGATTGTAATCTATTAATTGTAAAAGATAAAACTAGTGATCA
ATCTGACGTGCTTCTATGCAGCCTGTGAGATTAATTGTGATGTTTAATTATTAAACAATTTAAATGGATC
AAACATTTCACATGTGCTTATTGTGTCCAACAAAACCAGCAGAAGCACTTAAAAATATTGCATGACAACA
TGAGTTTTTAATGTAAATTATATATACTTCCTAAACGAAGTTAATCATATTTTCTAAAATAATAATGTCA
TTGAAATATTTAAATAAATGATAANCTTTAGTTGATTCAACATAAAATTGAAAGCAATAAGGACTTTTTT
TTTTTTACAGCGGTGAAGCAAAAGCNTGNAAATAATCATATAAATATAATAAATAAATAAATAAAATAAT
GGTTCTTGGTGCAAATATGAACACTTTAAATAAATATAGAATAAATATGATCAATAAGTCATAACGACGT
GTTTTATGTTGATTATAATTTAAACATGTTTCTAACGCAAGTTTTAAAAACTGTTTTAAAGTATTATTTT
AAGTTATAAGATCAATTTGACTCAACATTTTGTAGTGAAAATATGTTGTGTAAAATTAATATAATATACA
CTATAAAAATGCAAGGTTCCACACAATTCATTCATGTTGTCCCAACACAAATCGATTAAGTTAACAAATA
TATGTGGATTGAACATAAAAAATTAAGTTGTCCCAATGAAATCTCAAGAATTGTGTTGTTTCAGCTCATT
TTAAATAAGTAGTTTTAACAAGTAAAAAATAACATATTTTTGAGTGTGTATATATATATATTTATATATT
ACAAAATATAATAATATAAAATGTAAAAGATATAAACCATGCTACATATATTTAAGAGCTATTTTGCACA
TTACTTTTTTGCAAGCCATTTGAGTGTTTTTTTACAAATATATATTAGCTAAATATACAATATCTTAAAT
ATACAATTAATCAGACATGCAAAAAATGCATTTAACCTACATAAAAATACATGATCAACATATGTTTTAT
GCTGATTACAACTAAATCAAACGTAATGAAATTAATTTATAAAAGCGATTTAAATATGTCAATATTTTAA
GTTAAAATCACTTGAAACCTACTATAAATGAACTTAAATTTAAAAAATCTCCTTTAATTCCAATGCAGCA
CTGTTGTTTTTTCAGCTGAGGACCCCCGGTGCAGATGGTTGGCCCCCGGCCCGCTATTCTAAGGAAGCCT
TTCTTAATTTTAGGGCGGCGCTGCATGCGCTCAGATCAGATTCACGGGTGGAGAGGGTTATTTTCTCTTT
TTTATTTTTTCTTGCCTGCTCATATTTGGGCCTGTGTGAACCCCAGGCTCCGCCTCGGCCCCCAGGAGCC
GCTCTTATTTAAAGGGGATCCTCGCCTTCAGTCTTCGTCCCAGTGGAAGCATCAGTCTTGTGATAACAAC
TTGGTGAGTCCTACAGACCAGCGCTCGACTCTAGGCTTTAAATGCATTGATTTCTCTGGATTAGCTACCG
GGAGAGTTTTAACTTTGCTTATTAGTCTTGTGCTTGAACTGCTAGGTTTAAAGAGGGTTTTCTCTAATGC
ATGCATGAAGCGACAGCTGAAAACCAGAAATAGAGCGTTTGTCCTCCTGTTAAACTCTAGCCTTTCTTTG
GCATTTGTCAGTCCGAGTCTTCAGCTGCCGGCAGGAGATTGGGTTTCAGTAACACTTGCTGAGCACAAAC
TACACGTGCTTCCTTCAGATTTAATTCATTATTAATCATTCTAGATTTAAATGATCTTCTTACTCATTGC
TGATTATTTTAGCCTTGCGGAGCAGATTAAATGAGCACGTGTTTATTAAGATTGATTTAAATATAATTAA
TATTTCACCACTGTAGTTTTAAAATTGCCTTCTAAGTCATGGTTGATTTTTAATAGGTATCGGCTCTAAT
TAGATTACTATTTTGGTTTTTAAATGTTATTTCTATTTCATTTGTAGGCTCGTTTTTAATGTGATTTTAT
TAGATTCTAGTTTTAAAATCATCTTTTAGCCTTACTGAGCAGACTGAATGAACATGTTTCATTAAGATTA
ACTTCATTATAGTTAATTATTTAATCATTCTAGTGGATTATAAATCAGCTCTATTTAAATTGATTGTCGT
GTTTATTTCTATTTGATTTTTGATTATTTTTTAAGGTCGTTTTTATGTGATTTTTCCCCGATTCTAATTT
TAAACTAATTGTTTGATTTTTATATGATTCGACTCTTTTTAAATGAATTGTTTTGCTTTTTTTATTGAGC
ATATATATATATTATACAATTTCAATCAACAATTGTTGTGCTTTTTAAATGTTGTTTCTATTTCATTTCT
AGGGTCGATTTTATTCGATTCTAGTTTTAAAATCGTGATTTCTAACTCCTAACCTTACTGAGCAGACTGA
ATGAACATGTTTCATCAAGATTAACTTCATTATAGTTAATTATTGAATCGGGCTAGTGGTTTATAAATCA
GCTCTATTATAAATTAATTGTCATCATTATTTCTATTTAATTTTTATTATTTTTTTAGGATTATTTTTAA
GGGATTTTTTTCACGTTCTAGTTTTAAACTCAATGCTCATTACTGCTCACCCTTGCTGAGCAGTCTTTCG
TTAAGATTAAATTAATTAATAACCCATTCTAGTTTTAAAACAGTGTCTTAAGGCATAGCTGATATTTTAC
AAGTTTACTATTTAATATATCTCCATTTCTTTTTTTAGGGTCGATTTCATCTGATTTGATTAATTTTTAT
TATCTTCACTAAGCTTTTTGTTCTAGGTTTTATTCTCAGTATTATTACTGTTATATTTGAACTGAATTTC
TCCTCATAGTTTATTCATTTTATTTATTTATTTTTTGTTTATTCGCTATTTTGTATTTTAGTTTTTAATT
AGAAATTTTATTAGAATCGTTTTGAACTAGTTTTTATGCACTCTAACATTAATATTAAATCATAACTATT
ATTTTTATTATAATTTATTTGTGTTTATCTTTTTGTGTAGCTTTCATGTGTTTTTATTTTAGTTTTATTA
TGTTTGCATTGAATTTTTTGGACTAGTTTATATAACGATATACAGAAAAGCCATGACAACAAATGTTTTT
ATAATACCTATTAAGTATAAGCTAATCAGATTTCCACTATTCTGTTCAAAGTTAACATTATTAGCCATTC
TGATGGATCATTTGACATTTGTCATATGTCTTTATGAACACTGCTCTTTCAGATGCCACTTTTAAAGCTG
TTTTTTACAGTAAATGAACGTTTATTATTATGACATTATTTCCTAAGGCCTCTAGAGTACAGCAGGATGT
GGCGTGTGCATTACTGTGTAATTATGCTGACTGTAAATGTGCATTTATAGACTGTCAGCATGTCTGACTG
TGCGCTGTTGTGATTTGTCCTGCACAGACCAAGGCAAGTTTGTACAAAAAAGCAGGCTGCCACCATGGTG
AGCGAGCTGATTAAGGAGAACATGCACATGAAGCTGTACATGGAGGGCACCGTGAACAACCACCACTTCA
AGTGCACATCCGAGGGCGAAGGCAAGCCCTACGAGGGCACCCAGACCATGAGAATCAAGGCGGTCGAGGG
CGGCCCTCTCCCCTTCGCCTTCGACATCCTGGCTACCAGCTTCATGTACGGCAGCAAAACCTTCATCAAC
CACACCCAGGGCATCCCCGACTTCTTTAAGCAGTCCTTCCCCGAGGGCTTCACATGGGAGAGAGTCACCA
CATACGAAGACGGGGGCGTGCTGACCGCTACCCAGGACACCAGCCTCCAGGACGGCTGCCTCATCTACAA
CGTCAAGATCAGAGGGGTGAACTTCCCATCCAACGGCCCTGTGATGCAGAAGAAAACACTCGGCTGGGAG
GCCTCCACCGAGACCCTGTACCCCGCTGACGGCGGCCTGGAAGGCAGAGCCGACATGGCCCTGAAGCTCG
TGGGCGGGGGCCACCTGATCTGCAACTTGAAGACCACATACAGATCCAAGAAACCCGCTAAGAACCTCAA
GATGCCCGGCGTCTACTATGTGGACAGAAGACTGGAAAGAATCAAGGAGGCCGACAAAGAGACCTACGTC
GAGCAGCACGAGGTGGCTGTGGCCAGATACTGCGACCTCCCTAGCAAACTGGGGCACAGAGACCCAGCTT
TCTTGTACAAAGTGGTGGCTGCGATTCGTAAGAAGCTTGTAATCGTTGGAGATGTAGCCTGTGGAAAGAC
GTGTTTACTCATCGTTTTCAGTAAAGACCAGTTTCCTGAGGTTTACGTTCCCACAGTGTTTGAGAACTAT
GTCGCTGATATTGAGGTGGATTCAAAACAGGTGGAACTGGCTCTATGGGATACAGCTGGCCAAGAGGACT
ACGACAGGCTGAGGCCCCTGTCCTACCCAGACACTGATGTCATCCTTATGTGCTTTTCCATAGACAGTCC
TGACAGTTTGGAGAACATCCCAGAGAAATGGACGCCAGAAGTAAAACATTTCTGCCCTAATGTTCCAATA
ATACTGGTGGGTAATAAAAAAGATTTACGGAATGACGAGCACACTCGACGGGAGCTGCAGAAGATGAAAC
AGGAACCAGTTAAACCAGAGGAGGGACGAGACATGGCTAATCGCATCAATGCCTTCGGCTACCTTGAGTG
TTCAGCTAAAACTAAGGAGGGCGTGAGGGAAGTGTTTGAAATGGCCACAAGAGCGGCGCTCCAAGCCAAG
AAACGTGGCAAGAAGAATGCCTGCGCTTTGCTATAGCAACTTTATTATACATAGTTGATAATTCACTGGC
CGTCGTTTTACGGTACCATCGATGATGATCCAGACATGATAAGATACATTGATGAGTTTGGACAAACCAC
AACTAGAATGCAGTGAAAAAAATGCTTTATTTGTGAAATTTGTGATGCTATTGCTTTATTTGTAACCATT
ATAAGCTGCAATAAACAAGTTAACAACAACAATTGCATTCATTTTATGTTTCAGGTTCAGGGGGAGGTGT
GGGAGGTTTTTTAAAGCAAGTAAAACCTCTACAAATGTGGTATGGCTGATTATGATCCTCTAGATCAGAT
CTGCGAAGATACGGCCACGGGTGCTCTTGATCCTGTGGCTGATTTTGGACTGTGCTGCTCGCAGCTGCTG
ATGAATCACATACTTCCTCCATTTTCTTCCACTGATTGACTGTTATAATTTCCCTAATTTCCAGGTCAAG
GTGCTGTGCATTGTGGTAATAGATGTGACATGACGTCACTTCCAAAGGACCAATGAACATGTCTGACCAA
TTTCATATAATGTGAAAACGATTTTCATAGGCAGAATAAATAACATTTAAATTAAACTGGGCATCAGCGC
AATTCAATTGGTTTGGTAATAGCAAGGGAAAATAGAATGAAGTGATCTCCAAAAAATAAGTACTTTTTGA
CTGTAAATAAAATTGTAAGGAGTAAAAAGTACTTTTTTTTCTAAAAAAATGTAATTAAGTAAAAGTAAAA
GTATTGATTTTTAATTGTACTCAAGTAAAGTAAAAATCCCCAAAAATAATACTTAAGTACAGTAATCAAG
TAAAATTACTCAAGTACTTTACACCTCTGGTTCTTGACCCCCTACCTTCAGCAAGCCCAGCAGATCCACT
AGTTCTAGAGCGGCCGCCACCGCGGTGGAGCTCCAGCTTTTGTTCCCTTTAGTGAGGGTTAATTGCGCGC
TTGGCGTAATCATGGTCATAGCTGTTTCCTGTGTGAAATTGTTATCCGCTCACAATTCCACACAACATAC
GAGCCGGAAGCATAAAGTGTAAAGCCTGGGGTGCCTAATGAGTGAGCTAACTCACATTAATTGCGTTGCG
CTCACTGCCCGCTTTCCAGTCGGGAAACCTGTCGTGCCAGCTGCATTAATGAATCGGCCAACGCGCGGGG
AGAGGCGGTTTGCGTATTGGGCGCTCTTCCGCTTCCTCGCTCACTGACTCGCTGCGCTCGGTCGTTCGGC
TGCGGCGAGCGGTATCAGCTCACTCAAAGGCGGTAATACGGTTATCCACAGAATCAGGGGATAACGCAGG
AAAGAACATGTGAGCAAAAGGCCAGCAAAAGGCCAGGAACCGTAAAAAGGCCGCGTTGCTGGCGTTTTTC
CATAGGCTCCGCCCCCCTGACGAGCATCACAAAAATCGACGCTCAAGTCAGAGGTGGCGAAACCCGACAG
GACTATAAAGATACCAGGCGTTTCCCCCTGGAAGCTCCCTCGTGCGCTCTCCTGTTCCGACCCTGCCGCT
TACCGGATACCTGTCCGCCTTTCTCCCTTCGGGAAGCGTGGCGCTTTCTCATAGCTCACGCTGTAGGTAT
CTCAGTTCGGTGTAGGTCGTTCGCTCCAAGCTGGGCTGTGTGCACGAACCCCCCGTTCAGCCCGACCGCT
GCGCCTTATCCGGTAACTATCGTCTTGAGTCCAACCCGGTAAGACACGACTTATCGCCACTGGCAGCAGC
CACTGGTAACAGGATTAGCAGAGCGAGGTATGTAGGCGGTGCTACAGAGTTCTTGAAGTGGTGGCCTAAC
TACGGCTACACTAGAAGGACAGTATTTGGTATCTGCGCTCTGCTGAAGCCAGTTACCTTCGGAAAAAGAG
TTGGTAGCTCTTGATCCGGCAAACAAACCACCGCTGGTAGCGGTGGTTTTTTTGTTTGCAAGCAGCAGAT
TACGCGCAGAAAAAAAGGATCTCAAGAAGATCCTTTGATCTTTTCTACGGGGTCTGACGCTCAGTGGAAC
GAAAACTCACGTTAAGGGATTTTGGTCATGAGATTATCAAAAAGGATCTTCACCTAGATCCTTTTAAATT
AAAAATGAAGTTTTAAATCAATCTAAAGTATATATGAGTAAACTTGGTCTGACAGTTACCAATGCTTAAT
CAGTGAGGCACCTATCTCAGCGATCTGTCTATTTCGTTCATCCATAGTTGCCTGACTCCCCGTCGTGTAG
ATAACTACGATACGGGAGGGCTTACCATCTGGCCCCAGTGCTGCAATGATACCGCGAGACCCACGCTCAC
CGGCTCCAGATTTATCAGCAATAAACCAGCCAGCCGGAAGGGCCGAGCGCAGAAGTGGTCCTGCAACTTT
ATCCGCCTCCATCCAGTCTATTAATTGTTGCCGGGAAGCTAGAGTAAGTAGTTCGCCAGTTAATAGTTTG
CGCAACGTTGTTGCCATTGCTACAGGCATCGTGGTGTCACGCTCGTCGTTTGGTATGGCTTCATTCAGCT
CCGGTTCCCAACGATCAAGGCGAGTTACATGATCCCCCATGTTGTGCAAAAAAGCGGTTAGCTCCTTCGG
TCCTCCGATCGTTGTCAGAAGTAAGTTGGCCGCAGTGTTATCACTCATGGTTATGGCAGCACTGCATAAT
TCTCTTACTGTCATGCCATCCGTAAGATGCTTTTCTGTGACTGGTGAGTACTCAACCAAGTCATTCTGAG
AATAGTGTATGCGGCGACCGAGTTGCTCTTGCCCGGCGTCAATACGGGATAATACCGCGCCACATAGCAG
AACTTTAAAAGTGCTCATCATTGGAAAACGTTCTTCGGGGCGAAAACTCTCAAGGATCTTACCGCTGTTG
AGATCCAGTTCGATGTAACCCACTCGTGCACCCAACTGATCTTCAGCATCTTTTACTTTCACCAGCGTTT
CTGGGTGAGCAAAAACAGGAAGGCAAAATGCCGCAAAAAAGGGAATAAGGGCGACACGGAAATGTTGAAT
ACTCATACTCTTCCTTTTTCAATATTATTGAAGCATTTATCAGGGTTATTGTCTCATGAGCGGATACATA
TTTGAATGTATTTAGAAAAATAAACAAATAGGGGTTCCGCGCACATTTCCCCGAAAAGTG
Features (pLannotate 1.2.2; 21 found; start..end, strand, type, name):
      7..228     -  rep_origin     M13 ori (fragment) (sequence partly withheld): M13 bacteriophage origin of replication; arrow indicates direction of (+) strand synthesis
    228..515     +  CDS            tyr (fragment) (sequence partly withheld): TYRO_ORYLA - Also known as tyro. Experimental evidence at transcript level: Swiss-Prot protein existence level 2. This is a copper-containing oxidase that functions in the formation of pigments such as melanins and other polyphenolic compounds. From Oryzias latipes (Japanese rice fish) (Japanese killifish).
   1097..1117    +  protein_bind   attB4: mutant version of attB; core recombination site for the Gateway® BP reaction BP Clonase™
   2025..2041    -  promoter       copia promoter (fragment): strong promoter from the Drosophila transposable element copia (Sinclair et al., 1986)
   5093..5113    +  protein_bind   attB1: mutant version of attB; core recombination site for the Gateway® BP reaction BP Clonase™
   5123..5818    +  CDS            mKate2: mKate2 is a basic (constitutively fluorescent) red fluorescent protein published in 2009, derived from Entacmaea quadricolor. It is reported to be a rapidly-maturing monomer with moderate acid sensitivity.
   5820..5844    -  protein_bind   attB2: mutant version of attB; recombination site for the Gateway® BP reaction BP Clonase™
   5846..6421    +  CDS            rhoaa: RHOAA_DANRE - Experimental evidence at protein level: Swiss-Prot protein existence level 1. Regulates a signal transduction pathway linking plasma membrane receptors to the assembly of focal adhesions and actin stress fibers. From Danio rerio (Zebrafish) (Brachydanio rerio).
   6425..6445    -  protein_bind   attB3: mutant version of attB; core recombination site for the Gateway® BP reaction BP Clonase™
   6449..6469    +  CDS            lacZα (fragment): LacZα fragment of β-galactosidase; lacZ fragment
   6485..6619    -  polyA_signal   SV40 poly(A) signal: SV40 polyadenylation signal
   6642..6725    -  CDS            large T antigen (fragment): large T antigen from SV40 (simian virus 40)
   7291..7331    -  misc_feature   MCS (fragment): pBluescript multiple cloning site
   7344..7362    -  promoter       T3 promoter: promoter for bacteriophage T3 RNA polymerase
   7407..7423    -  protein_bind   lac operator: The lac repressor binds to the lac operator to inhibit transcription in E. coli. This inhibition can be relieved by adding lactose or isopropyl-β-D-thiogalactopyranoside (IPTG). lac repressor encoded by lacI
   7431..7461    -  promoter       lac promoter: promoter for the E. coli lac operon
   7476..7497    -  protein_bind   CAP binding site: CAP binding activates transcription in the presence of cAMP. E. coli catabolite activator protein
   7510..7602    -  CDS            lacI (fragment): lac repressor; lacI; The lac repressor binds to the lac operator to inhibit transcription in E. coli. This inhibition can be relieved by adding lactose or isopropyl-β-D-thiogalactopyranoside (IPTG).
   7785..8373    -  rep_origin     ori: high-copy-number ColE1/pMB1/pBR322/pUC origin of replication
   8544..9404    -  CDS            AmpR: β-lactamase; bla; confers resistance to ampicillin, carbenicillin, and related antibiotics
   9405..9509    -  promoter       AmpR promoter: bla
