>Addgene plasmid #109526 | actc1b-mKate2-RhoAa-DN | addgene full sequence | sequence record 220524 | Addgene NGS Result
GCAAGTTTGTACAAAAAAGCAGGCTGCCACCATGGTGAGCGAGCTGATTAAGGAGAACATGCACATGAAG
CTGTACATGGAGGGCACCGTGAACAACCACCACTTCAAGTGCACATCCGAGGGCGAAGGCAAGCCCTACG
AGGGCACCCAGACCATGAGAATCAAGGCGGTCGAGGGCGGCCCTCTCCCCTTCGCCTTCGACATCCTGGC
TACCAGCTTCATGTACGGCAGCAAAACCTTCATCAACCACACCCAGGGCATCCCCGACTTCTTTAAGCAG
TCCTTCCCCGAGGGCTTCACATGGGAGAGAGTCACCACATACGAAGACGGGGGCGTGCTGACCGCTACCC
AGGACACCAGCCTCCAGGACGGCTGCCTCATCTACAACGTCAAGATCAGAGGGGTGAACTTCCCATCCAA
CGGCCCTGTGATGCAGAAGAAAACACTCGGCTGGGAGGCCTCCACCGAGACCCTGTACCCCGCTGACGGC
GGCCTGGAAGGCAGAGCCGACATGGCCCTGAAGCTCGTGGGCGGGGGCCACCTGATCTGCAACTTGAAGA
CCACATACAGATCCAAGAAACCCGCTAAGAACCTCAAGATGCCCGGCGTCTACTATGTGGACAGAAGACT
GGAAAGAATCAAGGAGGCCGACAAAGAGACCTACGTCGAGCAGCACGAGGTGGCTGTGGCCAGATACTGC
GACCTCCCTAGCAAACTGGGGCACAGAGACCCAGCTTTCTTGTACAAAGTGGTGGCTGCGATTCGTAAGA
AGCTTGTAATCGTTGGAGATGTAGCCTGTGGAAAGACGTGTTTACTCATCGTTTTCAGTAAAGACCAGTT
TCCTGAGGTTTACGTTCCCACAGTGTTTGAGAACTATGTCGCTGATATTGAGGTGGATTCAAAACAGGTG
GAACTGGCTCTATGGGATACAGCTGGCCAAGAGGACTACGACAGGCTGAGGCCCCTGTCCTACCCAGACA
CTGATGTCATCCTTATGTGCTTTTCCATAGACAGTCCTGACAGTTTGGAGAACATCCCAGAGAAATGGAC
GCCAGAAGTAAAACATTTCTGCCCTAATGTTCCAATAATACTGGTGGGTAATAAAAAAGATTTACGGAAT
GACGAGCACACTCGACGGGAGCTGCAGAAGATGAAACAGGAACCAGTTAAACCAGAGGAGGGACGAGACA
TGGCTAATCGCATCAATGCCTTCGGCTACCTTGAGTGTTCAGCTAAAACTAAGGAGGGCGTGAGGGAAGT
GTTTGAAATGGCCACAAGAGCGGCGCTCCAAGCCAAGAAACGTGGCAAGAAGAATGCCTGCGCTTTGCTA
TAGCAACTTTATTATACATAGTTGATAATTCACTGGCCGTCGTTTTACGGTACCATCGATGATGATCCAG
ACATGATAAGATACATTGATGAGTTTGGACAAACCACAACTAGAATGCAGTGAAAAAAATGCTTTATTTG
TGAAATTTGTGATGCTATTGCTTTATTTGTAACCATTATAAGCTGCAATAAACAAGTTAACAACAACAAT
TGCATTCATTTTATGTTTCAGGTTCAGGGGGAGGTGTGGGAGGTTTTTTAAAGCAAGTAAAACCTCTACA
AATGTGGTATGGCTGATTATGATCCTCTAGATCAGATCTGCGAAGATACGGCCACGGGTGCTCTTGATCC
TGTGGCTGATTTTGGACTGTGCTGCTCGCAGCTGCTGATGAATCACATACTTCCTCCATTTTCTTCCACT
GATTGACTGTTATAATTTCCCTAATTTCCAGGTCAAGGTGCTGTGCATTGTGGTAATAGATGTGACATGA
CGTCACTTCCAAAGGACCAATGAACATGTCTGACCAATTTCATATAATGTGAAAACGATTTTCATAGGCA
GAATAAATAACATTTAAATTAAACTGGGCATCAGCGCAATTCAATTGGTTTGGTAATAGCAAGGGAAAAT
AGAATGAAGTGATCTCCAAAAAATAAGTACTTTTTGACTGTAAATAAAATTGTAAGGAGTAAAAAGTACT
TTTTTTTCTAAAAAAATGTAATTAAGTAAAAGTAAAAGTATTGATTTTTAATTGTACTCAAGTAAAGTAA
AAATCCCCAAAAATAATACTTAAGTACAGTAATCAAGTAAAATTACTCAAGTACTTTACACCTCTGGTTC
TTGACCCCCTACCTTCAGCAAGCCCAGCAGATCCACTAGTTCTAGAGCGGCCGCCACCGCGGTGGAGCTC
CAGCTTTTGTTCCCTTTAGTGAGGGTTAATTGCGCGCTTGGCGTAATCATGGTCATAGCTGTTTCCTGTG
TGAAATTGTTATCCGCTCACAATTCCACACAACATACGAGCCGGAAGCATAAAGTGTAAAGCCTGGGGTG
CCTAATGAGTGAGCTAACTCACATTAATTGCGTTGCGCTCACTGCCCGCTTTCCAGTCGGGAAACCTGTC
GTGCCAGCTGCATTAATGAATCGGCCAACGCGCGGGGAGAGGCGGTTTGCGTATTGGGCGCTCTTCCGCT
TCCTCGCTCACTGACTCGCTGCGCTCGGTCGTTCGGCTGCGGCGAGCGGTATCAGCTCACTCAAAGGCGG
TAATACGGTTATCCACAGAATCAGGGGATAACGCAGGAAAGAACATGTGAGCAAAAGGCCAGCAAAAGGC
CAGGAACCGTAAAAAGGCCGCGTTGCTGGCGTTTTTCCATAGGCTCCGCCCCCCTGACGAGCATCACAAA
AATCGACGCTCAAGTCAGAGGTGGCGAAACCCGACAGGACTATAAAGATACCAGGCGTTTCCCCCTGGAA
GCTCCCTCGTGCGCTCTCCTGTTCCGACCCTGCCGCTTACCGGATACCTGTCCGCCTTTCTCCCTTCGGG
AAGCGTGGCGCTTTCTCATAGCTCACGCTGTAGGTATCTCAGTTCGGTGTAGGTCGTTCGCTCCAAGCTG
GGCTGTGTGCACGAACCCCCCGTTCAGCCCGACCGCTGCGCCTTATCCGGTAACTATCGTCTTGAGTCCA
ACCCGGTAAGACACGACTTATCGCCACTGGCAGCAGCCACTGGTAACAGGATTAGCAGAGCGAGGTATGT
AGGCGGTGCTACAGAGTTCTTGAAGTGGTGGCCTAACTACGGCTACACTAGAAGAACAGTATTTGGTATC
TGCGCTCTGCTGAAGCCAGTTACCTTCGGAAAAAGAGTTGGTAGCTCTTGATCCGGCAAACAAACCACCG
CTGGTAGCGGTGGTTTTTTTGTTTGCAAGCAGCAGATTACGCGCAGAAAAAAAGGATCTCAAGAAGATCC
TTTGATCTTTTCTACGGGGTCTGACGCTCAGTGGAACGAAAACTCACGTTAAGGCATTTTGGTCATGAGA
TTATCAAAAAGGATCTTCACCTAGATCCTTTTAAATTAAAAATGAAGTTTTAAATCAATCTAAAGTATAT
ATGAGTAAACTTGGTCTGACAGTTACCAATGCTTAATCAGTGAGGCACCTATCTCAGCGATCTGTCTATT
TCGTTCATCCATAGTTGCCTGACTCCCCGTCGTGTAGATAACTACGATACGGGAGGGCTTACCATCTGGC
CCCAGTGCTGCAATGATACCGCGAGACCCACGCTCACCGGCTCCAGATTTATCAGCAATAAACCAGCCAG
CCGGAAGGGCCGAGCGCAGAAGTGGTCCTGCAACTTTATCCGCCTCCATCCAGTCTATTAATTGTTGCCG
GGAAGCTAGAGTAAGTAGTTCGCCAGTTAATAGTTTGCGCAACGTTGTTGCCATTGCTACAGGCATCGTG
GTGTCACGCTCGTCGTTTGGTATGGCTTCATTCAGCTCCGGTTCCCAACGATCAAGGCGAGTTACATGAT
CCCCCATGTTGTGCAAAAAAGCGGTTAGCTCCTTCGGTCCTCCGATCGTTGTCAGAAGTAAGTTGGCCGC
AGTGTTATCACTCATGGTTATGGCAGCACTGCATAATTCTCTTACTGTCATGCCATCCGTAAGATGCTTT
TCTGTGACTGGTGAGTACTCAACCAAGTCATTCTGAGAATAGTGTATGCGGCGACCGAGTTGCTCTTGCC
CGGCGTCAATACGGGATAATACCGCGCCACATAGCAGAACTTTAAAAGTGCTCATCATTGGAAAACGTTC
TTCGGGGCGAAAACTCTCAAGGATCTTACCGCTGTTGAGATCCAGTTCGATGTAACCCACTCGTGCACCC
AACTGATCTTCAGCATCTTTTACTTTCACCAGCGTTTCTGGGTGAGCAAAAACAGGAAGGCAAAATGCCG
CAAAAAAGGGAATAAGGGCGACACGGAAATGTTGAATACTCATACTCTTCCTTTTTCAATATTATTGAAG
CATTTATCAGGGTTATTGTCTCATGAGCGGATACATATTTGAATGTATTTAGAAAAATAAACAAATAGGG
GTTCCGCGCACATTTCCCCGAAAAGTGCCACCTAAATTGTAAGCGTTAATATTTTGTTAAAATTCGCGTT
AAATTTTTGTTAAATCAGCTCATTTTTTAACCAATAGGCCGAAATCGGCAAAATCCCTTATAAATCAAAA
GAATAGACCGAGATAGGGT
[37 nt withheld, positions 4570-4606]
AAAGAACGTGGACTCCAACGTCAAAGG
[32 nt withheld, positions 4634-4665]
GCTGGCTAAGAACTCATCAGCCTCCCCGGTCCATCTACCCACGTACCAATGCACCAATTGGCCACAATGA
CGGCTACTACATGGTGCCATTCCTTCCTCTTTATAGGAATGGAGACTACCTCCTGTCCAACAATGCTCTT
GGATACGAGTACGCCTACCTGTTGGACCCAGGTCATTGCACAACACCAGAAATGCCCTCTGATCTGCAAA
AGACGTGAATATCTGTTCAGACACCCATATCCACTCTGTTCCACACAGGTCAGAGGTTTGTCCAGGAGTT
CTTGACAGAGGTGTAAAAAGTACTCAAAAATTTTACTCAAGTGAAAGTACAAGTACTTAGGGAAAATTTT
ACTCAATTAAAAGTAAAAGTATCTGGCTAGAATCTTACTTGAGTAAAAGTAAAAAAGTACTCCATTAAAA
TTGTACTTGAGTATTAAGGAAGTAAAAGTAAAAGCAAGAAAGAAAACTAGAGATTCTTGTTTAAGCTTTT
AATCTCAAAAAACATTAAATGAAATGCATACAAGGTTTTATCCTGCTTTAGAACTGTTTGTATTTAATTA
TCAAACTATAAGACAGACAATCTAATGCCAGTACACGCTACTCAAAGTTGTAAAACCTCAGATTTAACTT
CAGTAGAAGCTGATTCTCAAAATTGTTAGTGTCAAGCCTAGCTCTTTTGGGGCTGAAAAGCAATCCTGCA
GTGCTGAAAAGCCTCTCACAGGCAGCCGATGCGGGAAGAGGTGTATTAGTCTTGATAGAGAGGCTGCAAA
TAGCAGGAAACGTGAGCAGAGACTCCCTGGTGTCTGAAACACAGGCCAGATGGGCCCTCGAGCAGGAAAC
AGCTATGACCATGATTACGCCAAGCTATCAACTTTGTATAGAAAAGTTGGCACGCGCAGATTCCGTGTGG
GCCTGGTAATATCTTACCATTTTAAGCTATTTTAAGATTAGGGAAAAAAATTAAATAAAACTACTTTAAA
ATTACTTTCCTTAAAAAGCAACATATTTATTTAGTTTTTGTTTAACTGGCTCAAGATTGTAATATTTTAC
TTTTACATGTTTTTTTAAGTACCTAAATGTGTTCAAAAGTAAAGTATGTTATTGTTTTTTTTTTTTAATG
TTAGCTAAGCTTTAAATTGTAATATATTACTTTTAAAAGTGACTTTTTAAAAATGTAAATAAAAAAGTAA
CTATAAATGTGTAATGCATGTTATTTCTGTGGGTTTTTAATTTTCATCTCAACTGGGCTTACAATTTTAA
CATAATAAAAATCAAATCAAATCAAATCAGGCCCTTATTTGTCACATACACTCTTGTATACTGAAATAAA
CTAAATGTTGAGAAAAATTTAAATACACCAAAATAACGCATACCTTTTTTGTAATTACCTAAGTAAAACA
TTTAGTTCCTTTTTTAAGTGACTCAAGATTGTAATCTATTAATTGTAAAAGATAAAACTAGTGATCAATC
TGACGTGCTTCTATGCAGCCTGTGAGATTAATTGTGATGTTTAATTATTAAACAATTTAAATGGATCAAA
CATTTCACATGTGCTTATTGTGTCCAACAAAACCAGCAGAAGCACTTAAAAATATTGCATGACAACATGA
GTTTTTAATGTAAATTATATATACTTCCTAAACGAAGTTAATCATATTTCTAAAATAATAATGTCATTGA
AATATTTAAATAAATGATAAGCTTTAGTTGATTCAACATAAAATTGAAAGCAATAAGGACTTTTTTTTTT
TACAGCGGTGAAGCAAAAGCATGTAATAATCATATAATATAATAAATAAATAAATAAATAATGGCTCTTG
GTGCAAATATGAACACTTTAAATAAATATAGAATAAATATGATCAATAAGTCATAACGATGTGTTTTATG
TTGATTATAATTTAAACATGTTTCTAACGCAAGTTTTAAAAACTGTTTTAAAGTATTATTTTAAGTTATA
AGATCAATTTGACTCAACATTTTGTAGTGAAAATATGTTGTGTAAAATTAATATAATATACACTATAAAA
ATGCAGGGTTCCACACAATACATTAATGTTGTCCCAACACAAATCGATTAAGTTAACAAATATATGTGGA
TTGAACATAAAAAATTAAGTTGTCCCAATGAAATCTCAAGAATTGTGTTGTTTCAGCTCATTTTAAATAA
GTAGTTTTAACAAGTAAAAAATAACATATTTTTGAGTGTGTATATATATATATTACAAAATATAATAATA
TAAAATGTAAAAGATATAAACCATGCTACATATATTTAAGAGCTATTTTGCACATTACTTTTTTGCAAGC
CATTTTAGTGTTTTTTTTACAAATATATATTAGCTAAATATACAATATCTTAAATATACAATTAATCAGA
CATGCAATTAATGCATTTAACCTACATAAAAATACATGATCAACATATGTTTTATGCTGATTACAACTAA
ATCAAACGTAATGAAATTAATTTATAAAAGCGATTTAAATATGTCAATATTTTAAGTTAAAATCACTTGA
AACCTACTATAAATGAACTTAAATTAAAAAAATCTCCTTTAATTCCAATGCAACAGTGTTGTTTTTTCAG
CTGAGGACCCCCGGTGCAGATGGTTGGCCCCCGGCCCGCTATTCTAAGGAAGCCTTTCTTAATTTTAGGG
CGGCGCTGCATGCGCTCAGATCAGATTCACGGGTGGAGAGGGTTATTTTCTCTTTTTTATTTTTTCTTGC
CTGCTCATATTTGGGCCTGTGTGAACCCCAGGCTCCGCCTCGGCCCCCAGGAGCCGCTCTTATTTAAAGG
GGATCCTCGCCTTCAGTCTTCGTCCCAGTGGAAGCATCAGTCTTGTGATAACAACTTGGTGAGTCCTACA
GACCAGCGCTCGACTCTAGGCTTTAAATGCATTGATTTCTCTGGATTAGCTACCGGGAGAGTTTTAACTT
TGCTTATTAGTCTTGTGCTCGAACTGCTAGGTTTAAAGAGTGTTTTCTCTAATGCATGCATGAAGCGACA
GCTGAAAACCAGAAATAGAGCGTTTGTCCTCCTGTTAAACTCTAGCCTTTCTTTGGCATTTGTCAGTCCG
AGTCTTCAGCTGCCGGCAGGAGATTGGGTTTCAGTAACACTTGCTGAGCACAAACTACACGTGCTTTCTT
CAGATTTAATTCATTATTAATCATTCTAGATTTAAATGATGTTCTTACTCATTGCTGATTATTTTAGCCT
TGCGGAGCAGATTAAATGAGCACGTGTTTCATTAAGATTGATTTAAATATAATTAATATTTCACCACTGT
AGTTTTAAAATTGCCTTCTAAGTCATGGTTGATTTTTAATAGGTATCGGCTCTAATTAGATTACTATTTT
GGTTTTTAAATGTTATTTCTATTTCATTTGTAGGCTCGTTTTTAATGTGATTTTATTAGATTCTAGTTTT
AAAATCATCTCTTAGCCTTAATGAGCAGACTGAATGAACATGTTTCATTAAGATTAACTTCATTATAATG
AATTATTTAATCATTCTAGTGGGTTATAAATCAGCTCTATTTAAATTAATTGTCGTGTTTATTTCTATTT
AATTTTTGATTATTTTTTCAGGGTCGTTTTTATGTGATTTTTTCCCGTTTCTAATTTTAAACTAATTGTT
TGATTTTTATATGATTCGACTCTTTTTAAATGAATTGTTTTGCTTTTTTTATTGAGCATATATATATTAT
ACAATTTCAATCAACAATTGTTGTGCTTTTTAAATGTTGTTTCTATTTCATTTCTAGGGTCGATTTTATT
CGATTCTAGTTTTAAAATCGTGATTTTTAACTTCTAACCTTACTGAGCAGACTGAATGAACATGTTTCAT
CAAGATTAACTTCATTATAGTTAATTATTGAATCGTGCTAGTGGTTTATAAATCAGCTCTATTTAAATTA
ATCATCATCATTATTTCTATTTAATTTTTATTATTTCTTTAGGATTATTTTTATGTGATTTTTTTCACGT
TCTAGTTTTAAACTCAATGCTCATTACTGCTCACCCTTGCTGAGCAGTCTTTCGTTAAGATTAAATTAAT
TAATAACCATTCTAGTTTTAAAACAGTGTCTTAAGGCATAGCTGATATTTTACAAGTTTACTATTTAATA
TATCTCCTTTCTTTTTTTAGGGTCGATTTCATCTGATTTGATTAATTTTTATTATCTTCACTAAGCTTTT
TGTTCTAGGTTTTATTCTCAGTATTATTACTGTTATATTTGAACTGAATTTCTCCTCATAGTTTATTCAT
TTTATTTATTTATTTTTTGTTTATTCGCTATTTTGTATTTTAGTTTTTAATTAGAAATTTTATTAGAATC
GTTTTGAACTAGTTTTTATGCACTCTAACATTAATATTAAATCATAACTATTATTTTTATTATAATTTAT
TTGTGTTTATCTTTTTGTGTAGCTTTCATGTGTTTTTATTTTAGTTTTATTATGTTTGCATTGAATTTTT
TGGACTAGTTTATATAACGATATACAGAAAAGCCATGACAACAAATGTTTTTATAATACCTATTAAGTAT
AAGCTAATCAGATTTCCACTATTCTGTTCAAAGTTAACATTATTAGCCATTCTGATGGATCATTTGACAT
TTGTCATATGTCTTTATGAACACTGCTCTTTCAGATGCCACTTTTAAAGCTGTTTTTTACAGTAAATGAA
CGTTTATTATTATGACATTATTTCCTAAGGCCTCTAGAGTACAGCAGGATGTGGCGTGTGCATTACCGTG
TAATTATGCTGACTGTAAATGTGCATTTATAGACTGTCAGCATGTCTGACTGTGCGCTGTTGTGATTGGT
CCTGCACAGACCAAG
Features (pLannotate 1.2.2; 21 found; start..end, strand, type, name):
      2..22      +  protein_bind   attB1: mutant version of attB; core recombination site for the Gateway® BP reaction BP Clonase™
     32..727     +  CDS            mKate2: mKate2 is a basic (constitutively fluorescent) red fluorescent protein published in 2009, derived from Entacmaea quadricolor. It is reported to be a rapidly-maturing monomer with moderate acid sensitivity.
    729..753     -  protein_bind   attB2: mutant version of attB; recombination site for the Gateway® BP reaction BP Clonase™
    755..1330    +  CDS            rhoaa: RHOAA_DANRE - Experimental evidence at protein level: Swiss-Prot protein existence level 1. Regulates a signal transduction pathway linking plasma membrane receptors to the assembly of focal adhesions and actin stress fibers. From Danio rerio (Zebrafish) (Brachydanio rerio).
   1334..1354    -  protein_bind   attB3: mutant version of attB; core recombination site for the Gateway® BP reaction BP Clonase™
   1358..1378    +  CDS            lacZα (fragment): LacZα fragment of β-galactosidase; lacZ fragment
   1394..1528    -  polyA_signal   SV40 poly(A) signal: SV40 polyadenylation signal
   1551..1634    -  CDS            large T antigen (fragment): large T antigen from SV40 (simian virus 40)
   2200..2240    -  misc_feature   MCS (fragment): pBluescript multiple cloning site
   2253..2271    -  promoter       T3 promoter: promoter for bacteriophage T3 RNA polymerase
   2316..2332    -  protein_bind   lac operator: The lac repressor binds to the lac operator to inhibit transcription in E. coli. This inhibition can be relieved by adding lactose or isopropyl-β-D-thiogalactopyranoside (IPTG). lac repressor encoded by lacI
   2340..2370    -  promoter       lac promoter: promoter for the E. coli lac operon
   2385..2406    -  protein_bind   CAP binding site: CAP binding activates transcription in the presence of cAMP. E. coli catabolite activator protein
   2419..2511    -  CDS            lacI (fragment): lac repressor; lacI; The lac repressor binds to the lac operator to inhibit transcription in E. coli. This inhibition can be relieved by adding lactose or isopropyl-β-D-thiogalactopyranoside (IPTG).
   2694..3282    -  rep_origin     ori: high-copy-number ColE1/pMB1/pBR322/pUC origin of replication
   3453..4313    -  CDS            AmpR: β-lactamase; bla; confers resistance to ampicillin, carbenicillin, and related antibiotics
   4314..4418    -  promoter       AmpR promoter: bla
   4444..4665    -  rep_origin     M13 ori (fragment) (sequence partly withheld): M13 bacteriophage origin of replication; arrow indicates direction of (+) strand synthesis
   4665..4952    +  CDS            tyr (fragment) (sequence partly withheld): TYRO_ORYLA - Also known as tyro. Experimental evidence at transcript level: Swiss-Prot protein existence level 2. This is a copper-containing oxidase that functions in the formation of pigments such as melanins and other polyphenolic compounds. From Oryzias latipes (Japanese rice fish) (Japanese killifish).
   5534..5554    +  protein_bind   attB4: mutant version of attB; core recombination site for the Gateway® BP reaction BP Clonase™
   6455..6471    -  promoter       copia promoter (fragment): strong promoter from the Drosophila transposable element copia (Sinclair et al., 1986)
