[The description below was written by a language model from this plasmid's Addgene catalogue record and pLannotate feature annotations shown in this document.]
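Description:
actc1b-mKate2-RhoAa-DN is a zebrafish expression plasmid made by Gateway recombination into the destination vector pDEST-actc1b-mKate2-ccdb. It is intended to drive muscle-specific expression of a red fluorescent fusion protein. In bacteria it is maintained as a high-copy plasmid through a ColE1/pUC-type origin and selected with ampicillin via the β-lactamase gene. Remnants of a pBluescript-style backbone are also annotated, including lac promoter/operator elements, a T3 promoter, an MCS fragment and a partial M13 origin.

The payload is an mKate2 coding sequence placed upstream of zebrafish rhoaa, so the monomeric red fluorescent protein is fused to the N terminus of RhoAa. The two reading frames are separated only by an attB2 recombination scar, and the cassette is bounded by attB1 and attB3 sites, followed by an SV40 polyadenylation signal. The record describes the RhoAa insert as a dominant negative (DN) mutant but does not specify the amino-acid change. The actc1b promoter named in the construct and backbone is not annotated as a feature. A long unannotated stretch of several kilobases lies between the attB4 and attB1 sites, which is where a 5′ promoter element would sit in a multisite Gateway layout, and the short "copia promoter" hit inside it is probably a spurious match. A fragment matching medaka tyrosinase also lies next to the backbone, and the record does not explain its role.

Two sequence records are provided, a depositor sequence and a sequencing-derived one. They differ slightly in length and in start coordinate but carry the same features in the same order. The construct was used for in vivo cell biological screening in zebrafish muscle, where fluorescently tagged dominant negative RhoAa allows interference with RhoA signalling while expressing fibres are visualised.
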