Addgene plasmid #109526: actc1b-mKate2-RhoAa-DN
Purpose: Muscle specific zebrafish expression of mKate2 fused to dominant negative RhoAa
Depositing lab: Rob Parton. Depositing organization: University of Queensland, Institute for Molecular Bioscience. Publication: In vivo cell biological screening identifies an endocytic capture mechanism for T-tubule formation. Hall TE, Martel N, Ariotti N, Xiong Z, Lo HP, Ferguson C, Rae J, Lim YW, Parton RG. Nat Commun. 2020 Jul 24;11(1):3711. doi: 10.1038/s41467-020-17486-w. PubMed 32709891.
Backbone
  Vector backbone: pDEST-actc1b-mKate2-ccdb
  Vector type: Zebrafish plasmids
Growth in bacteria
  Bacterial resistance: Ampicillin, 100 μg/mL
  Growth temperature: 37°C
  Growth strain: DH5alpha
  Copy number: High Copy
Gene/Insert
  Gene/Insert name: RhoAa
  Species: D. rerio (zebrafish)
  Mutation: DN
  Entrez Gene: rhoaa (a.k.a. Rhoa, zgc:66058, zgc:85805, wu:fa66g04, wu:fb26g07)
  Tag / fusion protein: mKate2 (N terminal on insert)
  Cloning method: Gateway Cloning
Terms and licenses: Academic/Nonprofit Terms; Industry Terms: Not Available to Industry
How to cite: actc1b-mKate2-RhoAa-DN was a gift from Rob Parton (Addgene plasmid # 109526 ; http://n2t.net/addgene:109526 ; RRID:Addgene_109526)
